Addgene plasmid #70252: pJ23101
Purpose: Expresses YFP from J23101 promoter and CFP from standard J23101 promoter
Depositing lab: Jim Haseloff. Depositing organization: University of Cambridge. Publication: Orthogonal intercellular signaling for programmed spatial behavior. Grant PK, Dalchau N, Brown JR, Federici F, Rudge TJ, Yordanov B, Patange O, Phillips A, Haseloff J. Mol Syst Biol. 2016 Jan 25;12(1):849. PubMed 26814193.
Backbone
  Vector backbone: pSB3K3
  Backbone manufacturer: Registry of Biological Parts MIT
Growth in bacteria
  Bacterial resistance: Kanamycin, 50 μg/mL
  Growth temperature: 37°C
  Growth strain: Top10
  Copy number: Unknown
Gene/Insert
  Gene/Insert name: promoter J23101-RBS B0034-EYFP-B0015
  Insert size (bp): 942
Terms and licenses: Academic/Nonprofit Terms; Industry Terms: Not Available to Industry
How to cite: pJ23101 was a gift from Jim Haseloff (Addgene plasmid # 70252 ; http://n2t.net/addgene:70252 ; RRID:Addgene_70252)
