[The description below was written by a language model from this plasmid's Addgene catalogue record and pLannotate feature annotations shown in this document.]
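Description:
pJ23101 is a bacterial dual-fluorescent-reporter plasmid built on the BioBrick backbone pSB3K3 and propagated in E. coli. It replicates from the medium-copy p15A origin, which is compatible with ColE1-type plasmids, and is selected with kanamycin through an aph(3')-Ia (KanR) gene. The annotation also picks up short fragments resembling bom, the RSF origin and a partial β-lactamase. These appear to be backbone remnants rather than functional elements, and ampicillin is not listed as a selection.

The catalogued 942 bp insert sits between the BioBrick prefix and suffix. It consists of the constitutive Anderson-family promoter J23101, the B0034 ribosome binding site, EYFP, and the B0015 double terminator, which is annotated as rrnB T1 followed by T7Te. A second cassette lies elsewhere in the backbone, on the opposite strand. It carries ECFP followed by the same terminator pair and, according to the stated purpose, is also driven by a standard J23101 promoter. The annotation software labels both promoters as fragments of J23119, the consensus member of the same promoter family. This most likely reflects close sequence similarity, so the catalogue designation of J23101 should be taken as the intended identity. Additional terminators flank the cloning site and insulate it from read-through.

With both fluorescent proteins expressed from the same reference promoter, the CFP cassette serves as an internal standard against which YFP output can be normalised. This makes the plasmid suitable as a ratiometric calibration or control construct. It was deposited with work on orthogonal intercellular signalling in bacteria. The depositor and sequencing-derived records differ by one nucleotide in length and have the same feature layout.
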