Features (pLannotate 1.2.2; 17 found; start..end, strand, type, name):
      4..35      +  promoter       J23119 promoter (fragment): bacterial promoter (Registry of Standard Biological Parts BBa J23119)
     62..781     +  CDS            EYFP: enhanced YFP mammalian codon-optimized
    801..872     +  terminator     rrnB T1 terminator: transcription terminator T1 from the E. coli rrnB gene
    888..915     +  terminator     T7Te terminator: phage T7 early transcription terminator
    922..942     +  misc_feature   BioBrick suffix: universal suffix for all parts
    943..1002    +  terminator     his operon terminator: This putative transcriptin terminator from the E. coli his operon has a 2-bp deletion introduced during synthesis. Its efficiency has not been determined.
   1160..1975    -  CDS            KanR: aminoglycoside phosphotransferase; aph(3')-Ia; confers resistance to kanamycin in bacteria or G418 (Geneticin®) in eukaryotes
   2135..2162    -  terminator     T7Te terminator: phage T7 early transcription terminator
   2178..2249    -  terminator     rrnB T1 terminator: transcription terminator T1 from the E. coli rrnB gene
   2272..2988    -  CDS            ECFP: ECFP is a basic (constitutively fluorescent) cyan fluorescent protein published in 1996, derived from Aequorea victoria. It has low acid sensitivity.
   3015..3046    -  promoter       J23119 promoter (fragment): bacterial promoter (Registry of Standard Biological Parts BBa J23119)
   3223..3249    +  misc_feature   bom (fragment): basis of mobility region from pBR322
   3348..3403    -  rep_origin     RSF ori (fragment): Plasmids containing the RSF 1030 origin of replication can be propagated in E. coli cells that contain additional plasmids with compatible origins.
   3491..4035    -  rep_origin     p15A ori: Plasmids containing the medium-copy-number p15A origin of replication can be propagated in E. coli cells that contain a second plasmid with the ColE1 origin.
   4201..4446    -  CDS            bla(M) (fragment): β-lactamase lacking the signal sequence; bla(M); allows cytosolic expression of β-lactamase
   4525..4568    -  terminator     bacterial terminator: putative bacterial transcription terminator
   4571..4592    +  misc_feature   BioBrick prefix: BioBrick prefix for parts that do not start with "ATG"
>Addgene plasmid #70252 | pJ23101 | depositor full sequence | sequence record 125537 | pJ23101 sequence 4592 bps
TTTACAGCTAGCTCAGTCCTAGGTATTATGCTAGCTACTAGAGAAAGAGGAGAAATACTAGATGGTGAGC
AAGGGCGAGGAGCTGTTCACCGGGGTGGTGCCCATCCTGGTCGAGCTGGACGGCGACGTAAACGGCCACA
AGTTCAGCGTGTCCGGCGAGGGCGAGGGCGATGCCACCTACGGCAAGCTGACCCTGAAGTTCATCTGCAC
CACCGGCAAGCTGCCCGTGCCCTGGCCCACCCTCGTGACCACCTTCGGCTACGGCCTGCAATGCTTCGCC
CGCTACCCCGACCACATGAAGCTGCACGACTTCTTCAAGTCCGCCATGCCCGAAGGCTACGTCCAGGAGC
GCACCATCTTCTTCAAGGACGACGGCAACTACAAGACCCGCGCCGAGGTGAAGTTCGAGGGCGACACCCT
GGTGAACCGCATCGAGCTGAAGGGCATCGACTTCAAGGAGGACGGCAACATCCTGGGGCACAAGCTGGAG
TACAACTACAACAGCCACAACGTCTATATCATGGCCGACAAGCAGAAGAACGGCATCAAGGTGAACTTCA
AGATCCGCCACAACATCGAGGACGGCAGCGTGCAGCTCGCCGACCACTACCAGCAGAACACCCCCATCGG
CGACGGCCCCGTGCTGCTGCCCGACAACCACTACCTGAGCTACCAGTCCGCCCTGAGCAAAGACCCCAAC
GAGAAGCGCGATCACATGGTCCTGCTGGAGTTCGTGACCGCCGCCGGGATCACTCTCGGCATGGACGAGC
TGTACAAGTAATAATACTAGAGCCAGGCATCAAATAAAACGAAAGGCTCAGTCGAAAGACTGGGCCTTTC
GTTTTATCTGTTGTTTGTCGGTGAACGCTCTCTACTAGAGTCACACTGGCTCACCTTCGGGTGGGCCTTT
CTGCGTTTATATACTAGTAGCGGCCGCTGCAGTCCGGCAAAAAAACGGGCAAGGTGTCACCACCCTGCCC
TTTTTCTTTAAAACCGAAAAGATTACTTCGCGTTATGCAGGCTTCCTCGCTCACTGACTCGCTGCGCTCG
GTCGTTCGGCTGCGGCGAGCGGTATCAGCTCACTCAAAGGCGGTAATCTCGAGTCCCGTCAAGTCAGCGT
AATGCTCTGCCAGTGTTACAACCAATTAACCAATTCTGATTAGAAAAACTCATCGAGCATCAAATGAAAC
TGCAATTTATTCATATCAGGATTATCAATACCATATTTTTGAAAAAGCCGTTTCTGTAATGAAGGAGAAA
ACTCACCGAGGCAGTTCCATAGGATGGCAAGATCCTGGTATCGGTCTGCGATTCCGACTCGTCCAACATC
AATACAACCTATTAATTTCCCCTCGTCAAAAATAAGGTTATCAAGTGAGAAATCACCATGAGTGACGACT
GAATCCGGTGAGAATGGCAAAAGCTTATGCATTTCTTTCCAGACTTGTTCAACAGGCCAGCCATTACGCT
CGTCATCAAAATCACTCGCATCAACCAAACCGTTATTCATTCGTGATTGCGCCTGAGCGAGACGAAATAC
GCGATCGCTGTTAAAAGGACAATTACAAACAGGAATCGAATGCAACCGGCGCAGGAACACTGCCAGCGCA
TCAACAATATTTTCACCTGAATCAGGATATTCTTCTAATACCTGGAATGCTGTTTTCCCGGGGATCGCAG
TGGTGAGTAACCATGCATCATCAGGAGTACGGATAAAATGCTTGATGGTCGGAAGAGGCATAAATTCCGT
CAGCCAGTTTAGTCTGACCATCTCATCTGTAACATCATTGGCAACGCTACCTTTGCCATGTTTCAGAAAC
AACTCTGGCGCATCGGGCTTCCCATACAATCGATAGATTGTCGCACCTGATTGCCCGACATTATCGCGAG
CCCATTTATACCCATATAAATCAGCATCCATGTTGGAATTTAATCGCGGCCTCGAGCAAGACGTTTCCCG
TTGAATATGGCTCATAACACCCCTTGTATTACTGTTTATGTAAGCAGACAGTTTTATTGTTCATGATGAT
ATATTTTTATCTTGTGCAATGTAACATCAGAGATTTTGAGACACAACGTGGCTTTGTTGAATAAATCGAA
CTTTTGCTGAGTTGAAGGATCAGATCACTATAAACGCAGAAAGGCCCACCCGAAGGTGAGCCAGTGTGAC
TCTAGTAGAGAGCGTTCACCGACAAACAACAGATAAAACGAAAGGCCCAGTCTTTCGACTGAGCCTTTCG
TTTTATTTGATGCCTGGCTCTAGTATTATTACTTGTACAGCTCGTCCATGCCGAGAGTGATCCCGGCGGC
GGTCACGAACTCCAGCAGGACCATGTGATCGCGCTTCTCGTTGGGGTCTTTGCTCAGGGCGGACTGGGTG
CTCAGGTAGTGGTTGTCGGGCAGCAGCACGGGGCCGTCGCCGATGGGGGTGTTCTGCTGGTAGTGGTCGG
CGAGCTGCACGCTGCCGTCCTCGATGTTGTGGCGGATCTTGAAGTTGGCCTTGATGCCGTTCTTCTGCTT
GTCGGCGGTGATATAGACGTTGTGGCTGATGTAGTTGTACTCCAGCTTGTGCCCCAGGATGTTGCCGTCC
TCCTTGAAGTCGATGCCCTTCAGCTCGATGCGGTTCACCAGGGTGTCGCCCTCGAACTTCACCTCGGCGC
GGGTCTTGTAGTTGCCGTCGTCCTTGAAGAAGATGGTGCGCTCCTGGACGTAGCCTTCGGGCATGGCGGA
CTTGAAGAAGTCGTGCTGCTTCATGTGGTCGGGGTAGCGGCTGAAGCACTGCACGCCCCAGGTCAGGGTG
GTCACGAGGGTGGGCCAGGGCACGGGCAGCTTGCCGGTGGTGCAGATGAACTTCAGGGTCAGCTTGCCGT
AGGTGGCATCGCCCTCGCCCTCGCCGGACACGCTGAACTTGTGGCCGTTCACGTCGCCGTCCAGCTCGAC
CAGGATGGGCACCACCCCGGTGAACAGCTCCTCGCCCTTGCTCACCATCTAGTATTTCTCCTCTTTCTCT
AGTAGCTAGCATAATACCTAGGACTGAGCTAGCTGTAAAGCATCTTCCCGACAACGCAGACCGTTCCGTG
GCAAAGCAAAAGTTCAAAATCACCAACTGGTCCACCTACAACAAAGCTCTCATCAACCGTGGCTCCCTCA
CTTTCTGGCTGGATGATGGGGCGATTCAGGCCTGGTATGAGTCAGCAACACCTTCTTCACGAGGCAGACC
TCAGCGCTAGCGGAGTGTATACTGGCTTACTATGTTGGCACTGATGAGGGTGTCAGTGAAGTGCTTCATG
TGGCAGGAGAAAAAAGGCTGCACCGGTGCGTCAGCAGAATATGTGATACAGGATATATTCCGCTTCCTCG
CTCACTGACTCGCTACGCTCGGTCGTTCGACTGCGGCGAGCGGAAATGGCTTACGAACGGGGCGGAGATT
TCCTGGAAGATGCCAGGAAGATACTTAACAGGGAAGTGAGAGGGCCGCGGCAAAGCCGTTTTTCCATAGG
CTCCGCCCCCCTGACAAGCATCACGAAATCTGACGCTCAAATCAGTGGTGGCGAAACCCGACAGGACTAT
AAAGATACCAGGCGTTTCCCCTGGCGGCTCCCTCGTGCGCTCTCCTGTTCCTGCCTTTCGGTTTACCGGT
GTCATTCCGCTGTTATGGCCGCGTTTGTCTCATTCCACGCCTGACACTCAGTTCCGGGTAGGCAGTTCGC
TCCAAGCTGGACTGTATGCACGAACCCCCCGTTCAGTCCGACCGCTGCGCCTTATCCGGTAACTATCGTC
TTGAGTCCAACCCGGAAAGACATGCAAAAGCACCACTGGCAGCAGCCACTGGTAATTGATTTAGAGGAGT
TAGTCTTGAAGTCATGCGCCGGTTAAGGCTAAACTGAAAGGACAAGTTTTGGTGACTGCGCTCCTCCAAG
CCAGTTACCTCGGTTCAAAGAGTTGGTAGCTCAGAGAACCTTCGAAAAACCGCCCTGCAAGGCGGTTTTT
TCGTTTTCAGAGCAAGAGATTACGCGCAGACCAAAACGATCTCAAGAAGATCATCTTATTAAGGGGTCTG
ACGCTCAGTGGAACGAAAACTCACGTTAAGGGATTTTGGTCATGAGATTATCAAAAAGGATCTTCACCTA
GATCCTTTTAAATTAAAAATGAAGTTTTAAATCAATCTAAAGTATATATGAGTAAACTTGGTCTGACAGT
TACCAATGCTTAATCAGTGAGGCACCTATCTCAGCGATCTGTCTATTTCGTTCATCCATAGTTGCCTGAC
TCCCCGTCGTGTAGATAACTACGATACGGGAGGGCTTACCATCTGGCCCCAGTGCTGCAATGATACCGCG
AGACCCACGCTCACCGGCTCCAGATTTATCAGCAATAAACCAGCCAGCCGGAAGGGCCGAGCGCAGAAGT
GGTCCTGCAACTTTATCCGCCTCCATCCAGTCTATTCCATGGTGCCACCTGACGTCTAAGAAACCATTAT
TATCATGACATTAACCTATAAAAATAGGCGTATCACGAGGCAGAATTTCAGATAAAAAAAATCCTTAGCT
TTCGCTAAGGATGATTTCTGGAATTCGCGGCCGCTTCTAGAG
