Features (pLannotate 1.2.2; 17 found; start..end, strand, type, name):
      4..35      +  promoter       J23119 promoter (fragment): bacterial promoter (Registry of Standard Biological Parts BBa J23119)
     62..781     +  CDS            EYFP: enhanced YFP mammalian codon-optimized
    801..872     +  terminator     rrnB T1 terminator: transcription terminator T1 from the E. coli rrnB gene
    888..915     +  terminator     T7Te terminator: phage T7 early transcription terminator
    922..942     +  misc_feature   BioBrick suffix: universal suffix for all parts
    943..1000    +  terminator     his operon terminator: This putative transcriptin terminator from the E. coli his operon has a 2-bp deletion introduced during synthesis. Its efficiency has not been determined.
   1158..1973    -  CDS            KanR: aminoglycoside phosphotransferase; aph(3')-Ia; confers resistance to kanamycin in bacteria or G418 (Geneticin®) in eukaryotes
   2133..2160    -  terminator     T7Te terminator: phage T7 early transcription terminator
   2176..2247    -  terminator     rrnB T1 terminator: transcription terminator T1 from the E. coli rrnB gene
   2270..2986    -  CDS            ECFP: ECFP is a basic (constitutively fluorescent) cyan fluorescent protein published in 1996, derived from Aequorea victoria. It has low acid sensitivity.
   3013..3044    -  promoter       J23119 promoter (fragment): bacterial promoter (Registry of Standard Biological Parts BBa J23119)
   3221..3247    +  misc_feature   bom (fragment): basis of mobility region from pBR322
   3346..3401    -  rep_origin     RSF ori (fragment): Plasmids containing the RSF 1030 origin of replication can be propagated in E. coli cells that contain additional plasmids with compatible origins.
   3489..4034    -  rep_origin     p15A ori: Plasmids containing the medium-copy-number p15A origin of replication can be propagated in E. coli cells that contain a second plasmid with the ColE1 origin.
   4200..4445    -  CDS            bla(M) (fragment): β-lactamase lacking the signal sequence; bla(M); allows cytosolic expression of β-lactamase
   4524..4567    -  terminator     bacterial terminator: putative bacterial transcription terminator
   4570..4591    +  misc_feature   BioBrick prefix: BioBrick prefix for parts that do not start with "ATG"
>Addgene plasmid #70252 | pJ23101 | addgene full sequence | sequence record 208497 | Addgene NGS Result
TTTACAGCTAGCTCAGTCCTAGGTATTATGCTAGCTACTAGAGAAAGAGGAGAAATACTAGATGGTGAGC
AAGGGCGAGGAGCTGTTCACCGGGGTGGTGCCCATCCTGGTCGAGCTGGACGGCGACGTAAACGGCCACA
AGTTCAGCGTGTCCGGCGAGGGCGAGGGCGATGCCACCTACGGCAAGCTGACCCTGAAGTTCATCTGCAC
CACCGGCAAGCTGCCCGTGCCCTGGCCCACCCTCGTGACCACCTTCGGCTACGGCCTGCAATGCTTCGCC
CGCTACCCCGACCACATGAAGCTGCACGACTTCTTCAAGTCCGCCATGCCCGAAGGCTACGTCCAGGAGC
GCACCATCTTCTTCAAGGACGACGGCAACTACAAGACCCGCGCCGAGGTGAAGTTCGAGGGCGACACCCT
GGTGAACCGCATCGAGCTGAAGGGCATCGACTTCAAGGAGGACGGCAACATCCTGGGGCACAAGCTGGAG
TACAACTACAACAGCCACAACGTCTATATCATGGCCGACAAGCAGAAGAACGGCATCAAGGTGAACTTCA
AGATCCGCCACAACATCGAGGACGGCAGCGTGCAGCTCGCCGACCACTACCAGCAGAACACCCCCATCGG
CGACGGCCCCGTGCTGCTGCCCGACAACCACTACCTGAGCTACCAGTCCGCCCTGAGCAAAGACCCCAAC
GAGAAGCGCGATCACATGGTCCTGCTGGAGTTCGTGACCGCCGCCGGGATCACTCTCGGCATGGACGAGC
TGTACAAGTAATAATACTAGAGCCAGGCATCAAATAAAACGAAAGGCTCAGTCGAAAGACTGGGCCTTTC
GTTTTATCTGTTGTTTGTCGGTGAACGCTCTCTACTAGAGTCACACTGGCTCACCTTCGGGTGGGCCTTT
CTGCGTTTATATACTAGTAGCGGCCGCTGCAGTCCGGCAAAAAAGGGCAAGGTGTCACCACCCTGCCCTT
TTTCTTTAAAACCGAAAAGATTACTTCGCGTTATGCAGGCTTCCTCGCTCACTGACTCGCTGCGCTCGGT
CGTTCGGCTGCGGCGAGCGGTATCAGCTCACTCAAAGGCGGTAATCTCGAGTCCCGTCAAGTCAGCGTAA
TGCTCTGCCAGTGTTACAACCAATTAACCAATTCTGATTAGAAAAACTCATCGAGCATCAAATGAAACTG
CAATTTATTCATATCAGGATTATCAATACCATATTTTTGAAAAAGCCGTTTCTGTAATGAAGGAGAAAAC
TCACCGAGGCAGTTCCATAGGATGGCAAGATCCTGGTATCGGTCTGCGATTCCGACTCGTCCAACATCAA
TACAACCTATTAATTTCCCCTCGTCAAAAATAAGGTTATCAAGTGAGAAATCACCATGAGTGACGACTGA
ATCCGGTGAGAATGGCAAAAGCTTATGCATTTCCTTCCAGACTTGTTCAACAGGCCAGCCATTACGCTCG
TCATCAAAATCACTCGCATCAACCAAACCGTTATTCATTCGTGATTGCGCCTGAGCGAGACGAAATACGC
GATCGCTGTTAAAAGGACAATTACAAACAGGAATCGAATGCAACCGGCGCAGGAACACTGCCAGCGCATC
AACAATATTTTCACCTGAATCAGGATATTCTTCTAATACCTGGAATGCTGTTTTCCCGGGGATCGCAGTG
GTGAGTAACCATGCATCATCAGGAGTACGGATAAAATGCTTGATGGTCGGAAGAGGCATAAATTCCGTCA
GCCAGTTTAGTCTGACCATCTCATCTGTAACATCATTGGCAACGCTACCTTTGCCATGTTTCAGAAACAA
CTCTGGCGCATCGGGCTTCCCATACAATCGATAGATTGTCGCACCTGATTGCCCGACATTATCGCGAGCC
CATTTATACCCATATAAATCAGCATCCATGTTGGAATTTAATCGCGGCCTGGAGCAAGACGTTTCCCGTT
GAATATGGCTCATAACACCACTTGTATTACTGTTTATGTAAGCAGACAGTTTTATTGTTCATGATGATAT
ATTTTTATCTTGTGCAATGTAACATCAGAGATTTTGAGACACAACGTGGCTTTGTTGAATAAATCGAACT
TTTGCTGAGTTGAAGGATCAGATCACTATAAACGCAGAAAGGCCCACCCGAAGGTGAGCCAGTGTGACTC
TAGTAGAGAGCGTTCACCGACAAACAACAGATAAAACGAAAGGCCCAGTCTTTCGACTGAGCCTTTCGTT
TTATTTGATGCCTGGCTCTAGTATTATTACTTGTACAGCTCGTCCATGCCGAGAGTGATCCCGGCGGCGG
TCACGAACTCCAGCAGGACCATGTGATCGCGCTTCTCGTTGGGGTCTTTGCTCAGGGCGGACTGGGTGCT
CAGGTAGTGGTTGTCGGGCAGCAGCACGGGGCCGTCGCCGATGGGGGTGTTCTGCTGGTAGTGGTCGGCG
AGCTGCACGCTGCCGTCCTCGATGTTGTGGCGGATCTTGAAGTTGGCCTTGATGCCGTTCTTCTGCTTGT
CGGCGGTGATATAGACGTTGTGGCTGATGTAGTTGTACTCCAGCTTGTGCCCCAGGATGTTGCCGTCCTC
CTTGAAGTCGATGCCCTTCAGCTCGATGCGGTTCACCAGGGTGTCGCCCTCGAACTTCACCTCGGCGCGG
GTCTTGTAGTTGCCGTCGTCCTTGAAGAAGATGGTGCGCTCCTGGACGTAGCCTTCGGGCATGGCGGACT
TGAAGAAGTCGTGCTGCTTCATGTGGTCGGGGTAGCGGCTGAAGCACTGCACGCCCCAGGTCAGGGTGGT
CACGAGGGTGGGCCAGGGCACGGGCAGCTTGCCGGTGGTGCAGATGAACTTCAGGGTCAGCTTGCCGTAG
GTGGCATCGCCCTCGCCCTCGCCGGACACGCTGAACTTGTGGCCGTTCACGTCGCCGTCCAGCTCGACCA
GGATGGGCACCACCCCGGTGAACAGCTCCTCGCCCTTGCTCACCATCTAGTATTTCTCCTCTTTCTCTAG
TAGCTAGCATAATACCTAGGACTGAGCTAGCTGTAAAGCATCTTCCCGACAACGCAGACCGTTCCGTGGC
AAAGCAAAAGTTCAAAATCACCAACTGGTCCACCTACAACAAAGCTCTCATCAACCGTGGCTCCCTCACT
TTCTGGCTGGATGATGGGGCGATTCGGGCCTGGTATGAGTCAGCAACACCTTCTTCACGAGGCAGACCTC
AGCGCTAGCGGAGTGTATACTGGCTTACTATGTTGGCACTGATGAGGGTGTCAGTGAAGTGCTTCATGTG
GCAGGAGAAAAAAGGCTGCACCGGTGCGTCAGCAGAATATGTGATACAGGATATATTCCGCTTCCTCGCT
CACTGACTCGCTACGCTCGGTCGTTCGACTGCGGCGAGCGGAAATGGCTTACGAACGGGGCGGAGATTTC
CTGGAAGATGCCAGGAAGATACTTAACAGGGAAGTGAGAGGGCCGCGGCAAAGCCGTTTTTCCATAGGCT
CCGCCCCCCTGACAAGCATCACGAAATCTGACGCTCAAATCAGTGGTGGCGAAACCCGACAGGACTATAA
AGATACCAGGCGTTTCCCCCTGGCGGCTCCCTCGTGCGCTCTCCTGTTCCTGCCTTTCGGTTTACCGGTG
TCATTCCGCTGTTATGGCCGCGTTTGTCTCATTCCACGCCTGACACTCAGTTCCGGGTAGGCAGTTCGCT
CCAAGCTGGACTGTATGCACGAACCCCCCGTTCAGTCCGACCGCTGCGCCTTATCCGGTAACTATCGTCT
TGAGTCCAACCCGGAAAGACATGCAAAAGCACCACTGGCAGCAGCCACTGGTAATTGATTTAGAGGAGTT
AGTCTTGAAGTCATGCGCCGGTTAAGGCTAAACTGAAAGGACAAGTTTTGGTGACTGCGCTCCTCCAAGC
CAGTTACCTCGGTTCAAAGAGTTGGTAGCTCAGAGAACCTTCGAAAAACCGCCCTGCAAGGCGGTTTTTT
CGTTCTCAGAGCAAGAGATTACGCGCAGACCAAAACGATCTCAAGAAGATCATCTTATTAAGGGGTCTGA
CGCTCAGTGGAACGAAAACTCACGTTAAGGGATTTTGGTCATGAGATTATCAAAAAGGATCTTCACCTAG
ATCCTTTTAAATTAAAAATGAAGTTTTAAATCAATCTAAAGTATATATGAGTAAACTTGGTCTGACAGTT
ACCAATGCTTAATCAGTGAGGCACCTATCTCAGCGATCTGTCTATTTCGTTCATCCATAGTTGCCTGACT
CCCCGTCGTGTAGATAACTACGATACGGGAGGGCTTACCATCTGGCCCCAGTGCTGCAATGATACCGCGA
GACCCACGCTCACCGGCTCCAGATTTATCAGCAATAAACCAGCCAGCCGGAAGGGCCGAGCGCAGAAGTG
GTCCTGCAACTTTATCCGCCTCCATCCAGTCTATTCCATGGTGCCACCTGACGTCTAAGAAACCATTATT
ATCATGACATTAACCTATAAAAATAGGCGTATCACGAGGCAGAATTTCAGATAAAAAAAATCCTTAGCTT
TCGCTAAGGATGATTTCTGGAATTCGCGGCCGCTTCTAGAG
